Addgene plasmid #115972: pLV.UBI.GFP.miR292T
Purpose: miR-292 regulated GFP expression
Depositing lab: Johan Jakobsson. Depositing organization: Lund University. Publication: Tracking differentiating neural progenitors in pluripotent cultures using microRNA-regulated lentiviral vectors. Sachdeva R, Jonsson ME, Nelander J, Kirkeby A, Guibentif C, Gentner B, Naldini L, Bjorklund A, Parmar M, Jakobsson J. Proc Natl Acad Sci U S A. 2010 Jun 22;107(25):11602-7. doi: 10.1073/pnas.1006568107. Epub 2010 Jun 7. PubMed 20534548.
Backbone
  Vector backbone: pLV
  Backbone size w/o insert (bp): 7243
  Total vector size (bp): 8642
  Vector type: Lentiviral
Growth in bacteria
  Bacterial resistance: Ampicillin, 100 μg/mL
  Growth temperature: 37°C
  Growth strain: NEB Stable
  Copy number: High Copy
Gene/Insert
  Gene/Insert name: GFP.miR292T
  Species: Synthetic
  Insert size (bp): 1399
  Promoter: ubiquitin
  Tag / fusion protein: GFP (N terminal on insert)
  Cloning method: Restriction Enzyme; 5′ cloning site AgeI (not destroyed); 3′ cloning site KpnI (not destroyed)
  Sequencing primers: 5′ cctgtgttgccacctggatt
Terms and licenses: Academic/Nonprofit Terms; Industry Terms: Not Available to Industry
How to cite: pLV.UBI.GFP.miR292T was a gift from Johan Jakobsson (Addgene plasmid # 115972 ; http://n2t.net/addgene:115972 ; RRID:Addgene_115972)
