[The description below was written by a language model from this plasmid's Addgene catalogue record and pLannotate feature annotations shown in this document.]
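Description:
pLV.UBI.GFP.miR292T is a third-generation-style, self-inactivating HIV-1 lentiviral transfer vector (about 8.6 kb) built on the pLV backbone to give microRNA-regulated GFP expression. It is propagated in E. coli as a high-copy plasmid through a ColE1/pUC-type origin with ampicillin selection from the bla gene. An f1 origin, an SV40 origin and remnants of lac/lacZα cloning sequences flanked by T3 and T7 promoters are also annotated in the backbone.

In packaging cells, viral genomic RNA is driven by a CMV enhancer/promoter fused to a truncated 5' LTR, which makes transcription Tat-independent. The packaged region contains the Ψ signal with a gag fragment, the Rev response element for nuclear export, and the cPPT/CTS, which aids nuclear import. It ends in a ΔU3 3' LTR that inactivates the LTR promoter after integration, followed by an SV40 polyadenylation signal. The internal cassette uses the human ubiquitin C promoter to express EGFP, followed by a WPRE fragment that enhances transcript stability and expression.

According to the catalogue entry, the synthetic insert, cloned between AgeI and KpnI, carries miR-292 target sites (miR292T). These sites are not called as a feature in the automated annotation, so their number and exact position are not stated, though such targets normally lie in the transcript's 3' untranslated region. In cells expressing miR-292 the GFP transcript should be repressed, while cells lacking the microRNA fluoresce. The associated publication title indicates use of microRNA-regulated lentiviral vectors of this kind for tracking differentiating neural progenitors in pluripotent cultures.
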