Features (pLannotate 1.2.2; 28 found; start..end, strand, type, name):
      1..100     +  rep_origin     RSF ori (fragment): Plasmids containing the RSF 1030 origin of replication can be propagated in E. coli cells that contain additional plasmids with compatible origins.
    102..194     +  CDS            lacI (fragment): lac repressor; lacI; The lac repressor binds to the lac operator to inhibit transcription in E. coli. This inhibition can be relieved by adding lactose or isopropyl-β-D-thiogalactopyranoside (IPTG).
    207..228     +  protein_bind   CAP binding site: CAP binding activates transcription in the presence of cAMP. E. coli catabolite activator protein
    243..273     +  promoter       lac promoter: promoter for the E. coli lac operon
    281..297     +  protein_bind   lac operator: The lac repressor binds to the lac operator to inhibit transcription in E. coli. This inhibition can be relieved by adding lactose or isopropyl-β-D-thiogalactopyranoside (IPTG). lac repressor encoded by lacI
    342..360     +  promoter       T3 promoter: promoter for bacteriophage T3 RNA polymerase
    461..840     +  enhancer       CMV enhancer: human cytomegalovirus immediate early enhancer
    841..1044    +  promoter       CMV promoter: human cytomegalovirus (CMV) immediate early promoter
   1059..1239    +  LTR            5' LTR (truncated): truncated 5' long terminal repeat (LTR) from HIV-1
   1286..1411    +  misc_feature   HIV-1 Ψ: packaging signal of human immunodeficiency virus type 1
   1395..1758    +  CDS            HIV-1 gag (fragment): gag protein from human immunodeficiency virus 1; gag
   1904..2137    +  misc_feature   RRE: The Rev response element (RRE) of HIV-1 allows for Rev-dependent mRNA export from the nucleus to the cytoplasm.
   2514..2614    +  CDS            Rev (fragment): human immunodeficiency virus 1 (HIV-1) Rev protein; rev; enhances nuclear export of unspliced and incompletely spliced viral mRNAs
   2664..2781    +  misc_feature   cPPT/CTS: central polypurine tract and central termination sequence of HIV-1
   2846..4057    +  promoter       UbC promoter: human ubiquitin C promoter
   4068..4101    -  misc_feature   MCS (fragment): pUC18/19 multiple cloning site
   4111..4830    +  CDS            EGFP: the original enhanced GFP (Yang et al., 1996) mammalian codon-optimized
   4846..5366    +  misc_feature   WPRE (fragment): woodchuck hepatitis virus posttranscriptional regulatory element
   5498..5566    +  CDS            nef (fragment): NEF_HV1Z2 - Experimental evidence at protein level: Swiss-Prot protein existence level 1. Extracellular Nef protein targets CD4(+) T-lymphocytes for apoptosis by interacting with CXCR4 surface receptors. From Human immunodeficiency virus type 1 group M subtype D (isolate Z2/CDC-Z34) (HIV-1).
   5568..5801    +  LTR            3' LTR (ΔU3): self-inactivating 3' long terminal repeat (LTR) from HIV-1
   5873..5994    +  polyA_signal   SV40 poly(A) signal: SV40 polyadenylation signal
   6013..6148    +  rep_origin     SV40 ori: SV40 origin of replication
   6169..6187    -  promoter       T7 promoter: promoter for bacteriophage T7 RNA polymerase
   6195..6350    +  CDS            lacZα (fragment): LacZα fragment of β-galactosidase; lacZ fragment
   6355..6783    +  rep_origin     f1 ori (sequence partly withheld): f1 bacteriophage origin of replication; arrow indicates direction of (+) strand synthesis
   6836..6940    +  promoter       AmpR promoter: bla
   6941..7801    +  CDS            AmpR: β-lactamase; bla; confers resistance to ampicillin, carbenicillin, and related antibiotics
   7972..8560    +  rep_origin     ori: high-copy-number ColE1/pMB1/pBR322/pUC origin of replication
>Addgene plasmid #115972 | pLV.UBI.GFP.miR292T | addgene full sequence | sequence record 224052 | Addgene Partial NGS Result
GATTCTGTGGATAACCGTATTACCGCCTTTGAGTGAGCTGATACCGCTCGCCGCAGCCGAACGACCGAGC
GCAGCGAGTCAGTGAGCGAGGAAGCGGAAGAGCGCCCAATACGCAAACCGCCTCTCCCCGCGCGTTGGCC
GATTCATTAATGCAGCTGGCACGACAGGTTTCCCGACTGGAAAGCGGGCAGTGAGCGCAACGCAATTAAT
GTGAGTTAGCTCACTCATTAGGCACCCCAGGCTTTACACTTTATGCTTCCGGCTCGTATGTTGTGTGGAA
TTGTGAGCGGATAACAATTTCACACAGGAAACAGCTATGACCATGATTACGCCAAGCGCGCAATTAACCC
TCACTAAAGGGAACAAAAGCTGGAGCTGCAAGCTTGGCCATTGCATACGTTGTATCCATATCATAATATG
TACATTTATATTGGCTCATGTCCAACATTACCGCCATGTTGACATTGATTATTGACTAGTTATTAATAGT
AATCAATTACGGGGTCATTAGTTCATAGCCCATATATGGAGTTCCGCGTTACATAACTTACGGTAAATGG
CCCGCCTGGCTGACCGCCCAACGACCCCCGCCCATTGACGTCAATAATGACGTATGTTCCCATAGTAACG
CCAATAGGGACTTTCCATTGACGTCAATGGGTGGAGTATTTACGGTAAACTGCCCACTTGGCAGTACATC
AAGTGTATCATATGCCAAGTACGCCCCCTATTGACGTCAATGACGGTAAATGGCCCGCCTGGCATTATGC
CCAGTACATGACCTTATGGGACTTTCCTACTTGGCAGTACATCTACGTATTAGTCATCGCTATTACCATG
GTGATGCGGTTTTGGCAGTACATCAATGGGCGTGGATAGCGGTTTGACTCACGGGGATTTCCAAGTCTCC
ACCCCATTGACGTCAATGGGAGTTTGTTTTGGCACCAAAATCAACGGGACTTTCCAAAATGTCGTAACAA
CTCCGCCCCATTGACGCAAATGGGCGGTAGGCGTGTACGGTGGGAGGTCTATATAAGCAGAGCTCGTTTA
GTGAACCGGGGTCTCTCTGGTTAGACCAGATCTGAGCCTGGGAGCTCTCTGGCTAACTAGGGAACCCACT
GCTTAAGCCTCAATAAAGCTTGCCTTGAGTGCTTCAAGTAGTGTGTGCCCGTCTGTTGTGTGACTCTGGT
AACTAGAGATCCCTCAGACCCTTTTAGTCAGTGTGGAAAATCTCTAGCAGTGGCGCCCGAACAGGGACTT
GAAAGCGAAAGGGAAACCAGAGGAGCTCTCTCGACGCAGGACTCGGCTTGCTGAAGCGCGCACGGCAAGA
GGCGAGGGGCGGCGACTGGTGAGTACGCCAAAAATTTTGACTAGCGGAGGCTAGAAGGAGAGAGATGGGT
GCGAGAGCGTCAGTATTAAGCGGGGGAGAATTAGATCGCGATGGGAAAAAATTCGGTTAAGGCCAGGGGG
AAAGAAAAAATATAAATTAAAACATATAGTATGGGCAAGCAGGGAGCTAGAACGATTCGCAGTTAATCCT
GGCCTGTTAGAAACATCAGAAGGCTGTAGACAAATACTGGGACAGCTACAACCATCCCTTCAGACAGGAT
CAGAAGAACTTAGATCATTATATAATACAGTAGCAACCCTCTATTGTGTGCATCAAAGGATAGAGATAAA
AGACACCAAGGAAGCTTTAGACAAGATAGAGGAAGAGCAAAACAAAAGTAAGACCACCGCACAGCAAGCG
GCCGCTGATCTTCAGACCTGGAGGAGGAGATATGAGGGACAATTGGAGAAGTGAATTATATAAATATAAA
GTAGTAAAAATTGAACCATTAGGAGTAGCACCCACCAAGGCAAAGAGAAGAGTGGTGCAGAGAGAAAAAA
GAGCAGTGGGAATAGGAGCTTTGTTCCTTGGGTTCTTGGGAGCAGCAGGAAGCACTATGGGCGCAGCGTC
AATGACGCTGACGGTACAGGCCAGACAATTATTGTCTGGTATAGTGCAGCAGCAGAACAATTTGCTGAGG
GCTATTGAGGCGCAACAGCATCTGTTGCAACTCACAGTCTGGGGCATCAAGCAGCTCCAGGCAAGAATCC
TGGCTGTGGAAAGATACCTAAAGGATCAACAGCTCCTGGGGATTTGGGGTTGCTCTGGAAAACTCATTTG
CACCACTGCTGTGCCTTGGAATGCTAGTTGGAGTAATAAATCTCTGGAACAGATTTGGAATCACACGACC
TGGATGGAGTGGGACAGAGAAATTAACAATTACACAAGCTTAATACACTCCTTAATTGAAGAATCGCAAA
ACCAGCAAGAAAAGAATGAACAAGAATTATTGGAATTAGATAAATGGGCAAGTTTGTGGAATTGGTTTAA
CATAACAAATTGGCTGTGGTATATAAAATTATTCATAATGATAGTAGGAGGCTTGGTAGGTTTAAGAATA
GTTTTTGCTGTACTTTCTATAGTGAATAGAGTTAGGCAGGGATATTCACCATTATCGTTTCAGACCCACC
TCCCAACCCCGAGGGGACCCGACAGGCCCGAAGGAATAGAAGAAGAAGGTGGAGAGAGAGACAGAGACAG
ATCCATTCGATTAGTGAACGGATCGGCACTGCGTGCGCCAATTCTGCAGACAAATGGCAGTATTCATCCA
CAATTTTAAAAGAAAAGGGGGGATTGGGGGGTACAGTGCAGGGGAAAGAATAGTAGACATAATAGCAACA
GACATACAAACTAAAGAATTACAAAAACAAATTACAAAAATTCAAAATTTTCGGGTTTATTACAGGGACA
GCAGAGATCCAGTTTGGTTAATTAACCCGTGTCGGCTCCAGATCTGGCCTCCGCGCCGGGTTTTGGCGCC
TCCCGCGGGCGCCCCCCTCCTCACGGCGAGCGCTGCCACGTCAGACGAAGGGCGCAGCGAGCGTCCTGAT
CCTTCCGCCCGGACGCTCAGGACAGCGGCCCGCTGCTCATAAGACTCGGCCTTAGAACCCCAGTATCAGC
AGAAGGACATTTTAGGACGGGACTTGGGTGACTCTAGGGCACTGGTTTTCTTTCCAGAGAGCGGAACAGG
CGAGGAAAAGTAGTCCCTTCTCGGCGATTCTGCGGAGGGATCTCCGTGGGGCGGTGAACGCCGATGATTA
TATAAGGACGCGCCGGGTGTGGCACAGCTAGTTCCGTCGCAGCCGGGATTTGGGTCGCGGTTCTTGTTTG
TGGATCGCTGTGATCGTCACTTGGTGAGTAGCGGGCTGCTGGGCTGGCCGGGGCTTTCGTGGCCGCCGGG
CCGCTCGGTGGGACGGAAGCGTGTGGAGAGACCGCCAAGGGCTGTAGTCTGGGTCCGCGAGCAAGGTTGC
CCTGAACTGGGGGTTGGGGGGAGCGCAGCAAAATGGCGGCTGTTCCCGAGTCTTGAATGGAAGACGCTTG
TGAGGCGGGCTGTGAGGTCGTTGAAACAAGGTGGGGGGCATGGTGGGCGGCAAGAACCCAAGGTCTTGAG
GCCTTCGCTAATGCGGGAAAGCTCTTATTCGGGTGAGATGGGCTGGGGCACCATCTGGGGACCCTGACGT
GAAGTTTGTCACTGACTGGAGAACTCGGTTTGTCGTCTGTTGCGGGGGCGGCAGTTATGGCGGTGCCGTT
GGGCAGTGCACCCGTACCTTTGGGAGCGCGCGCCCTCGTCGTGTCGTGACGTCACCCGTTCTGTTGGCTT
ATAATGCAGGGTGGGGCCACCTGCCGGTAGGTGTGCGGTAGGCTTTTCTCCGTCGCAGGACGCAGGGTTC
GGGCCTAGGGTAGGCTCTCCTGAATCGACAGGCGCCGGACCTCTGGTGAGGGGAGGGATAAGTGAGGCGT
CAGTTTCTTTGGTCGGTTTTATGTACCTATCTTCTTAAGTAGCTGAAGCTCCGGTTTTGAACTATGCGCT
CGGGGTTGGCGAGTGTGTTTTGTGAAGTTTTTTAGGCACCTTTTGAAATGTAATCATTTGGGTCAATATG
TAATTTTCAGTGTTAGACTAGTAAATTGTCCGCTAAATTCTGGCCGTTTTTGGCTTTTTTGTTAGACGAA
GCTTGGGCTGCAGGTCGACTCTAGAGGATCCCCGGGTACCGGTCGCCACCATGGTGAGCAAGGGCGAGGA
GCTGTTCACCGGGGTGGTGCCCATCCTGGTCGAGCTGGACGGCGACGTAAACGGCCACAAGTTCAGCGTG
TCCGGCGAGGGCGAGGGCGATGCCACCTACGGCAAGCTGACCCTGAAGTTCATCTGCACCACCGGCAAGC
TGCCCGTGCCCTGGCCCACCCTCGTGACCACCCTGACCTACGGCGTGCAGTGCTTCAGCCGCTACCCCGA
CCACATGAAGCAGCACGACTTCTTCAAGTCCGCCATGCCCGAAGGCTACGTCCAGGAGCGCACCATCTTC
TTCAAGGACGACGGCAACTACAAGACCCGCGCCGAGGTGAAGTTCGAGGGCGACACCCTGGTGAACCGCA
TCGAGCTGAAGGGCATCGACTTCAAGGAGGACGGCAACATCCTGGGGCACAAGCTGGAGTACAACTACAA
CAGCCACAACGTCTATATCATGGCCGACAAGCAGAAGAACGGCATCAAGGTGAACTTCAAGATCCGCCAC
AACATCGAGGACGGCAGCGTGCAGCTCGCCGACCACTACCAGCAGAACACCCCCATCGGCGACGGCCCCG
TGCTGCTGCCCGACAACCACTACCTGAGCACCCAGTCCGCCCTGAGCAAAGACCCCAACGAGAAGCGCGA
TCACATGGTCCTGCTGGAGTTCGTGACCGCCGCCGGGATCACTCTCGGCATGGACGAGCTGTACAAGTAA
AGCGGCCGCGTCGACAATCAACCTCTGGATTACAAAATTTGTGAAAGATTGACTGGTATTCTTAACTATG
TTGCTCCTTTTACGCTATGTGGATACGCTGCTTTAATGCCTTTGTATCATGCTATTGCTTCCCGTATGGC
TTTCATTTTCTCCTCCTTGTATAAATCCTGGTTGCTGTCTCTTTATGAGGAGTTGTGGCCCGTTGTCAGG
CAACGTGGCGTGGTGTGCACTGTGTTTGCTGACGCAACCCCCACTGGTTGGGGCATTGCCACCACCTGTC
AGCTCCTTTCCGGGACTTTCGCTTTCCCCCTCCCTATTGCCACGGCGGAACTCATCGCCGCCTGCCTTGC
CCGCTGCTGGACAGGGGCTCGGCTGTTGGGCACTGACAATTCCGTGGTGTTGTCGGGGAAGCTGACGTCC
TTTCCATGGCTGCTCGCCTGTGTTGCCACCTGGATTCTGCGCGGGACGTCCTTCTGCTACGTCCCTTCGG
CCCTCAATCCAGCGGACCTTCCTTCCCGCGGCCTGCTGCCGGCTCTAGATAAACACTCAAAACCTGGCGG
CACTTTTCGAAACACTCAAAACCTGGCGGCACTTACGCGTACACTCAAAACCTGGCGGCACTTATGCATA
CACTCAAAACCTGGCGGCACTTCCCGGGTCGAGCTCGGTACCTTTAAGACCAATGACTTACAAGGCAGCT
GTAGATCTTAGCCACTTTTTAAAAGAAAAGGGGGGACTGGAAGGGCTAATTCACTCCCAACGAAGACAAG
ATCTGCTTTTTGCTTGTACTGGGTCTCTCTGGTTAGACCAGATCTGAGCCTGGGAGCTCTCTGGCTAACT
AGGGAACCCACTGCTTAAGCCTCAATAAAGCTTGCCTTGAGTGCTTCAAGTAGTGTGTGCCCGTCTGTTG
TGTGACTCTGGTAACTAGAGATCCCTCAGACCCTTTTAGTCAGTGTGGAAAATCTCTAGCAGTAGTAGTT
CATGTCATCTTATTATTCAGTATTTATAACTTGCAAAGAAATGAATATCAGAGAGTGAGAGGAACTTGTT
TATTGCAGCTTATAATGGTTACAAATAAAGCAATAGCATCACAAATTTCACAAATAAAGCATTTTTTTCA
CTGCATTCTAGTTGTGGTTTGTCCAAACTCATCAATGTATCTTATCATGTCTGGCTCTAGCTATCCCGCC
CCTAACTCCGCCCAGTTCCGCCCATTCTCCGCCCCATGGCTGACTAATTTTTTTTATTTATGCAGAGGCC
GAGGCCGCCTCGGCCTCTGAGCTATTCCAGAAGTAGTGAGGAGGCTTTTTTGGAGGCCTAGGGACGTACC
CAATTCGCCCTATAGTGAGTCGTATTACGCGCGCTCACTGGCCGTCGTTTTACAACGTCGTGACTGGGAA
AACCCTGGCGTTACCCAACTTAATCGCCTTGCAGCACATCCCCCTTTCGCCAGCTGGCGTAATAGCGAAG
AGGCCCGCACCGATCGCCCTTCCCAACAGTTGCGCAGCCTGAATGGCGAATGGG
[124 nt withheld, positions 6355-6478]
C
[91 nt withheld, positions 6480-6570]
A
[49 nt withheld, positions 6572-6620]
CCTTTGACGTTGGAGTCCACGTTCTTT
[37 nt withheld, positions 6648-6684]
ACCCTATCTCGGTCTATTCTTTTGATTTATAAGGGATTTTGCCGATTTCGGCCTATTGGTTAAAAAATGA
GCTGATTTAACAAAAATTTAACGCGAATTTTAACAAAATATTAACGCTTACAATTTAGGTGGCACTTTTC
GGGGAAATGTGCGCGGAACCCCTATTTGTTTATTTTTCTAAATACATTCAAATATGTATCCGCTCATGAG
ACAATAACCCTGATAAATGCTTCAATAATATTGAAAAAGGAAGAGTATGAGTATTCAACATTTCCGTGTC
GCCCTTATTCCCTTTTTTGCGGCATTTTGCCTTCCTGTTTTTGCTCACCCAGAAACGCTGGTGAAAGTAA
AAGATGCTGAAGATCAGTTGGGTGCACGAGTGGGTTACATCGAACTGGATCTCAACAGCGGTAAGATCCT
TGAGAGTTTTCGCCCCGAAGAACGTTTTCCAATGATGAGCACTTTTAAAGTTCTGCTATGTGGCGCGGTA
TTATCCCGTATTGACGCCGGGCAAGAGCAACTCGGTCGCCGCATACACTATTCTCAGAATGACTTGGTTG
AGTACTCACCAGTCACAGAAAAGCATCTTACGGATGGCATGACAGTAAGAGAATTATGCAGTGCTGCCAT
AACCATGAGTGATAACACTGCGGCCAACTTACTTCTGACAACGATCGGAGGACCGAAGGAGCTAACCGCT
TTTTTGCACAACATGGGGGATCATGTAACTCGCCTTGATCGTTGGGAACCGGAGCTGAATGAAGCCATAC
CAAACGACGAGCGTGACACCACGATGCCTGTAGCAATGGCAACAACGTTGCGCAAACTATTAACTGGCGA
ACTACTTACTCTAGCTTCCCGGCAACAATTAATAGACTGGATGGAGGCGGATAAAGTTGCAGGACCACTT
CTGCGCTCGGCCCTTCCGGCTGGCTGGTTTATTGCTGATAAATCTGGAGCCGGTGAGCGTGGGTCTCGCG
GTATCATTGCAGCACTGGGGCCAGATGGTAAGCCCTCCCGTATCGTAGTTATCTACACGACGGGGAGTCA
GGCAACTATGGATGAACGAAATAGACAGATCGCTGAGATAGGTGCCTCACTGATTAAGCATTGGTAACTG
TCAGACCAAGTTTACTCATATATACTTTAGATTGATTTAAAACTTCATTTTTAATTTAAAAGGATCTAGG
TGAAGATCCTTTTTGATAATCTCATGACCAAAATCCCTTAACGTGAGTTTTCGTTCCACTGAGCGTCAGA
CCCCGTAGAAAAGATCAAAGGATCTTCTTGAGATCCTTTTTTTCTGCGCGTAATCTGCTGCTTGCAAACA
AAAAAACCACCGCTACCAGCGGTGGTTTGTTTGCCGGATCAAGAGCTACCAACTCTTTTTCCGAAGGTAA
CTGGCTTCAGCAGAGCGCAGATACCAAATACTGTTCTTCTAGTGTAGCCGTAGTTAGGCCACCACTTCAA
GAACTCTGTAGCACCGCCTACATACCTCGCTCTGCTAATCCTGTTACCAGTGGCTGCTGCCAGTGGCGAT
AAGTCGTGTCTTACCGGGTTGGACTCAAGACGATAGTTACCGGATAAGGCGCAGCGGTCGGGCTGAACGG
GGGGTTCGTGCACACAGCCCAGCTTGGAGCGAACGACCTACACCGAACTGAGATACCTACAGCGTGAGCT
ATGAGAAAGCGCCACGCTTCCCGAAGGGAGAAAGGCGGACAGGTATCCGGTAAGCGGCAGGGTCGGAACA
GGAGAGCGCACGAGGGAGCTTCCAGGGGGAAACGCCTGGTATCTTTATAGTCCTGTCGGGTTTCGCCACC
TCTGACTTGAGCGTCGATTTTTGTGATGCTCGTCAGGGGGGCGGAGCCTATGGAAAAACGCCAGCAACGC
GGCCTTTTTACGGTTCCTGGCCTTTTGCTGGCCTTTTGCTCACATGTTCTTTCCTGCGTTATCCCCT
